>Addgene plasmid #143941 | TFORF1229 | addgene full sequence | sequence record 404602 | Addgene NGS Result
TTAATGTAGTCTTATGCAATACTCTTGTAGTCTTGCAACATGGTAACGATGAGTTAGCAACATGCCTTAC
AAGGAGAGAAAAAGCACCGTGCATGCCGATTGGTGGAAGTAAGGTGGTACGATCGTGCCTTATTAGGAAG
GCAACAGACGGGTCTGACATGGATTGGACGAACCACTGAATTGCCGCATTGCAGAGATATTGTATTTAAG
TGCCTAGCTCGATACATAAACGGGTCTCTCTGGTTAGACCAGATCTGAGCCTGGGAGCTCTCTGGCTAAC
TAGGGAACCCACTGCTTAAGCCTCAATAAAGCTTGCCTTGAGTGCTTCAAGTAGTGTGTGCCCGTCTGTT
GTGTGACTCTGGTAACTAGAGATCCCTCAGACCCTTTTAGTCAGTGTGGAAAATCTCTAGCAGTGGCGCC
CGAACAGGGACTTGAAAGCGAAAGGGAAACCAGAGGAGCTCTCTCGACGCAGGACTCGGCTTGCTGAAGC
GCGCACGGCAAGAGGCGAGGGGCGGCGACTGGTGAGTACGCCAAAAATTTTGACTAGCGGAGGCTAGAAG
GAGAGAGATGGGTGCGAGAGCGTCAGTATTAAGCGGGGGAGAATTAGATCGCGATGGGAAAAAATTCGGT
TAAGGCCAGGGGGAAAGAAAAAATATAAATTAAAACATATAGTATGGGCAAGCAGGGAGCTAGAACGATT
CGCAGTTAATCCTGGCCTGTTAGAAACATCAGAAGGCTGTAGACAAATACTGGGACAGCTACAACCATCC
CTTCAGACAGGATCAGAAGAACTTAGATCATTATATAATACAGTAGCAACCCTCTATTGTGTGCATCAAA
GGATAGAGATAAAAGACACCAAGGAAGCTTTAGACAAGATAGAGGAAGAGCAAAACAAAAGTAAGACCAC
CGCACAGCAAGCGGCCGCTGATCTTCAGACCTGGAGGAGGAGATATGAGGGACAATTGGAGAAGTGAATT
ATATAAATATAAAGTAGTAAAAATTGAACCATTAGGAGTAGCACCCACCAAGGCAAAGAGAAGAGTGGTG
CAGAGAGAAAAAAGAGCAGTGGGAATAGGAGCTTTGTTCCTTGGGTTCTTGGGAGCAGCAGGAAGCACTA
TGGGCGCAGCGTCAATGACGCTGACGGTACAGGCCAGACAATTATTGTCTGGTATAGTGCAGCAGCAGAA
CAATTTGCTGAGGGCTATTGAGGCGCAACAGCATCTGTTGCAACTCACAGTCTGGGGCATCAAGCAGCTC
CAGGCAAGAATCCTGGCTGTGGAAAGATACCTAAAGGATCAACAGCTCCTGGGGATTTGGGGTTGCTCTG
GAAAACTCATTTGCACCACTGCTGTGCCTTGGAATGCTAGTTGGAGTAATAAATCTCTGGAACAGATTTG
GAATCACACGACCTGGATGGAGTGGGACAGAGAAATTAACAATTACACAAGCTTAATACACTCCTTAATT
GAAGAATCGCAAAACCAGCAAGAAAAGAATGAACAAGAATTATTGGAATTAGATAAATGGGCAAGTTTGT
GGAATTGGTTTAACATAACAAATTGGCTGTGGTATATAAAATTATTCATAATGATAGTAGGAGGCTTGGT
AGGTTTAAGAATAGTTTTTGCTGTACTTTCTATAGTGAATAGAGTTAGGCAGGGATATTCACCATTATCG
TTTCAGACCCACCTCCCAACCCCGAGGGGACCCATGCATTGCATCTCAATTAGTCAGCAACCAGGTGTGG
AAAGTCCCCAGGCTCCCCAGCAGGCAGAAGTATGCAAAGCATGCGTCTCAATTAGTCAGCAACCATAGTC
CCGCCCCTAACTCCGCCCATCCCGCCCCTAACTCCGCCCAGTTCCGCCCATTCTCCGCCCCATGGCTGAC
TAATTTTTTTTATTTATGCAGAGGCCGAGGCCGCCTCGGCCTCTGAGCTATTCCAGAAGTAGTGAGGAGG
CTTTTTTGGAGGCCTAGGCTTTTGCAAAAAGCTTTCTAGAGGTACCACCGGAGCTTACCATGACCGAGTA
CAAGCCCACGGTGCGCCTCGCCACCCGCGACGACGTCCCCAGGGCCGTACGCACCCTCGCCGCCGCGTTC
GCCGACTACCCCGCCACGCGCCACACCGTCGATCCGGACCGCCACATCGAGCGGGTCACCGAGCTGCAAG
AACTCTTCCTCACGCGCGTCGGGCTCGACATCGGCAAGGTGTGGGTCGCGGACGACGGCGCCGCCGTGGC
GGTCTGGACCACGCCGGAGAGCGTCGAAGCGGGGGCGGTGTTCGCCGAGATCGGCCCGCGCATGGCCGAG
TTGAGCGGTTCCCGGCTGGCCGCGCAGCAACAGATGGAAGGCCTCCTGGCGCCGCACCGGCCCAAGGAGC
CCGCGTGGTTCCTGGCCACCGTCGGCGTCTCGCCCGACCACCAGGGCAAGGGTCTGGGCAGCGCCGTCGT
GCTCCCCGGAGTGGAGGCGGCCGAGCGCGCCGGGGTGCCCGCCTTCCTGGAGACCTCCGCGCCCCGCAAC
CTCCCCTTCTACGAGCGGCTCGGCTTCACCGTCACCGCCGACGTCGAGGTGCCCGAAGGACCGCGCACCT
GGTGCATGACCCGCAAGCCCGGTGCCAGTTAACGAATTCTAGATCTTGAGACAAATGGCAGTATTCATCC
ACAATTTTAAAAGAAAAGGGGGGATTGGGGGGTACAGTGCAGGGGAAAGAATAGTAGACATAATAGCAAC
AGACATACAAACTAAAGAATTACAAAAACAAATTACAAAAATTCAAAATTTTCGGGTTTATTACAGGGAC
AGCAGAGATCCACTTTGGCGCCGGCTCGAGGCCTGCAGGTGCAAAGATGGATAAAGTTTTAAACAGAGAG
GAATCTTTGCAGCTAATGGACCTTCTAGGTCTTGAAAGGAGTGGGAATTGGCTCCGGTGCCCGTCAGTGG
GCAGAGCGCACATCGCCCACAGTCCCCGAGAAGTTGGGGGGAGGGGTCGGCAATTGAACCGGTGCCTAGA
GAAGGTGGCGCGGGGTAAACTGGGAAAGTGATGTCGTGTACTGGCTCCGCCTTTTTCCCGAGGGTGGGGG
AGAACCGTATATAAGTGCAGTAGTCGCCGTGAACGTTCTTTTTCGCAACGGGTTTGCCGCCAGAACACAG
GTAAGTGCCGTGTGTGGTTCCCGCGGGCCTGGCCTCTTTACGGGTTATGGCCCTTGCGTGCCTTGAATTA
CTTCCACCTGGCTGCAGTACGTGATTCTTGATCCCGAGCTTCGGGTTGGAAGTGGGTGGGAGAGTTCGAG
GCCTTGCGCTTAAGGAGCCCCTTCGCCTCGTGCTTGAGTTGAGGCCTGGCCTGGGCGCTGGGGCCGCCGC
GTGCGAATCTGGTGGCACCTTCGCGCCTGTCTCGCTGCTTTCGATAAGTCTCTAGCCATTTAAAATTTTT
GATGACCTGCTGCGACGCTTTTTTTCTGGCAAGATAGTCTTGTAAATGCGGGCCAAGATCTGCACACTGG
TATTTCGGTTTTTGGGGCCGCGGGCGGCGACGGGGCCCGTGCGTCCCAGCGCACATGTTCGGCGAGGCGG
GGCCTGCGAGCGCGGCCACCGAGAATCGGACGGGGGTAGTCTCAAGCTGGCCGGCCTGCTCTGGTGCCTG
GCCTCGCGCCGCCGTGTATCGCCCCGCCCTGGGCGGCAAGGCTGGCCCGGTCGGCACCAGTTGCGTGAGC
GGAAAGATGGCCGCTTCCCGGCCCTGCTGCAGGGAGCTCAAAATGGAGGACGCGGCGCTCGGGAGAGCGG
GCGGGTGAGTCACCCACACAAAGGAAAAGGGCCTTTCCGTCCTCAGCCGTCGCTTCATGTGACTCCACGG
AGTACCGGGCGCCGTCCAGGCACCTCGATTAGTTCTCGAGCTTTTGGAGTACGTCGTCTTTAGGTTGGGG
GGAGGGGTTTTATGCGATGGAGTTTCCCCACACTGAGTGGGTGGAGACTGAAGTTAGGCCAGCTTGGCAC
TTGATGTAATTCTCCTTGGAATTTGCCCTTTTTGAGTTTGGATCTTGGTTCATTCTCAAGCCTCAGACAG
TGGTTCAAAGTTTTTTTCTTCCATTTCAGGTGTCGTGAGGCTAGCACCGCCACCATGAACCGTGAAGACC
GGAATGTGCTGCGTATGAAAGAACGGGAAAGGCGGAATCAGGAAATTCAGCAGGGCGAAGACGCCTTCCC
ACCTAGCTCTCCTCTCTTTGCAGAGCCATACAAAGTTACTAGCAAAGAAGATAAGTTATCAAGTCGTATT
CAGAGTATGCTTGGAAACTACGATGAAATGAAGGATTTCATAGGAGACAGATCTATACCAAAGCTTGTTG
CAATTCCCAAGCCTACAGTACCACCATCAGCAGATGAAAAATCTAACCCAAATTTCTTTGAACAGAGACA
TGGAGGCTCTCATCAGAGTAGCAAATGGACTCCAGTAGGACCCGCACCCAGCACTTCTCAGTCTCAGAAA
CGGTCCTCAGGCTTACAGAGTGGACATAGTAGCCAGCGGACCAGCGCAGGTAGCAGTAGTGGCACTAACA
GTAGTGGTCAGAGGCACGACCGTGAGTCATATAACAATAGTGGGAGCAGTAGCCGGAAAAAAGGCCAGCA
TGGATCAGAACACTCCAAATCACGTTCTTCCAGCCCTGGAAAACCCCAGGCTGTTTCTTCATTAAACTCT
AGTCATTCCAGGTCTCATGGGAATGATCACCATAGCAAGGAACATCAACGCTCCAAATCACCTCGGGACC
CTGATGCAAACTGGGATTCTCCTTCCCGTGTACCTTTTTCAAGTGGGCAGCACTCAACTCAATCTTTCCC
ACCCTCATTGATGTCAAAGTCCAATTCAATGTTACAGAAACCCACTGCCTATGTGCGGCCCATGGACGGA
CAGGAGTCCATGGAACCAAAGCTGTCCTCTGAGCACTACAGCAGCCAATCCCATGGCAACAGCATGACTG
AGCTGAAGCCCAGCAGCAAAGCACATCTCACCAAGCTGAAAATACCTTCCCAACCACTGGATGCATCAGC
TTCTGGTGATGTGAGCTGTGTGGATGAAATCCTAAAAGAGATGACGCATTCATGGCCTCCCCCTCTAACG
GCTATTCATACACCATGCAAAACAGAACCTTCCAAATTTCCTTTTCCAACTAAGGAGTCTCAGCAGTCCA
ATTTTGGCACTGGAGAACAAAAAAGATATAATCCTTCTAAAACTTCAAATGGGCACCAGTCTAAATCTAT
GTTAAAAGATGACTTAAAACTAAGCAGCAGTGAAGACAGTGATGGGGAACAGGATTGTGATAAGACAATG
CCGAGGAGTACACCAGGAAGTAACTCTGAACCTTCACACCATAATAGTGAAGGAGCAGATAACTCCAGGG
ATGATTCTAGTAGCCACAGTGGATCTGAAAGCAGCTCTGGATCTGACTCAGAGAGTGAAAGTAGTTCCAG
TGACAGTGAGGCAAATGAGCCATCCCAGAGTGCATCTCCCGAGCCTGAACCCCCGCCAACAAACAAATGG
CAACTTGATAATTGGCTGAATAAAGTGAACCCACATAAAGTGTCACCCGCCTCTTCAGTGGACAGTAACA
TCCCATCATCTCAAGGCTACAAAAAGGAAGGCCGAGAGCAGGGCACTGGGAATAGCTACACTGATACAAG
TGGACCTAAAGAAACGAGTTCCGCTACTCCGGGACGAGACTCCAAAACCATCCAAAAGGGATCAGAAAGT
GGGCGTGGGAGGCAGAAATCTCCTGCACAGAGTGACAGCACAACACAGAGAAGAACTGTAGGCAAAAAAC
AACCCAAAAAGGCTGAGAAGGCAGCTGCTGAAGAGCCTCGTGGAGGCCTGAAGATAGAAAGTGAAACCCC
TGTAGACTTGGCTAGCAGCATGCCCTCCAGCAGACACAAAGCAGCCACCAAAGGCTCAAGGAAACCCAAT
ATAAAGAAGGAGTCTAAGTCTTCCCCTCGACCTACAGCAGAGAAAAAGAAATATAAGTCAACAAGTAAAT
CTTCCCAGAAATCAAGGGAAATCATAGAAACAGATACCTCATCCTCAGATTCAGATGAAAGTGAGAGCCT
TCCTCCTTCCTCACAAACTCCTAAGTACCCCGAGAGCAATAGGACTCCTGTTAAACCCTCCTCAGTGGAG
GAAGAAGATAGCTTTTTTCGGCAACGAATGTTCTCTCCTATGGAAGAGAAGGAACTTCTTTCACCCCTCA
GTGAGCCTGATGACAGGTACCCACTTATTGTGAAGATTGACCTGAATCTTTTGACTAGAATACCAGGAAA
GCCTTACAAAGAAACAGAGCCGCCCAAGGGGGAAAAGAAAAATGTGCCAGAAAAGCACACGAGAGAGGCT
CAGAAACAAGCCTCAGAAAAAGTTTCCAACAAAGGCAAGAGGAAGCATAAGAATGAAGATGATAACCGAG
CCAGTGAGAGCAAGAAACCCAAAACGGAGGACAAGAATTCAGCAGGCCATAAGCCATCCAGCAACAGAGA
GTCATCTAAGCAGAGTGCTGCAAAAGAAAAGGATTTGTTGCCTTCTCCCGCTGGGCCTGTTCCTTCAAAA
GATCCAAAAACAGAGCATGGCTCTCGGAAGAGGACTATTAGTCAGTCTTCTTCCTTAAAGTCAAGCAGTA
ACAGCAACAAGGAGACGAGTGGCAGCAGCAAAAACAGTTCCTCCACATCAAAGCAGAAGAAGACCGAAGG
GAAGACTTCCAGTAGCTCCAAGGAGGTTAAGGAAAAGGCTCCAAGTAGCTCCTCTAACTGTCCTCCATCT
GCACCAACTCTTGATTCTTCTAAGCCTCGGAGAACAAAGCTTGTCTTTGATGACAGAAATTATTCAGCAG
ACCATTATTTACAAGAAGCAAAAAAGCTAAAGCACAATGCAGATGCATTGTCTGATAGGTTTGAGAAAGC
TGTATACTATCTTGATGCTGTGGTATCTTTCATTGAATGTGGGAATGCATTAGAGAAGAATGCTCAGGAA
TCCAAATCCCCATTCCCTATGTATTCAGAGACGGTGGATCTCATCAAATACACTATGAAGCTAAAGAATT
ACTTGGCACCAGATGCTACAGCTGCAGATAAACGACTCACAGTACTTTGCCTGCGATGCGAGTCTTTGCT
GTACCTGAGGCTGTTCAAACTGAAGAAGGAAAATGCTCTGAAGTACTCAAAGACACTGACAGAGCACCTG
AAGAATTCTTATAATAATTCTCAAGCACCATCGCCTGGCTTGGGAAGCAAAGCTGTGGGGATGCCTTCCC
CTGTTTCTCCAAAGCTGTCACCAGGCAATTCAGGAAATTATTCATCTGGGGCCAGTAGTGCTTCTGCAAG
TGGTTCTTCAGTGACCATTCCACAGAAGATCCACCAGATGGCAGCCAGCTATGTTCAGGTCACATCCAAC
TTCCTCTATGCCACCGAAATTTGGGACCAAGCTGAACAGCTTTCCAAAGAGCAAAAAGAATTCTTTGCTG
AACTGGATAAAGTAATGGGCCCTCTCATCTTTAATGCAAGCATCATGACAGATCTAGTTCGTTATACCCG
GCAGGGACTGCACTGGCTTCGCCAGGATGCCAAGTTGATATCTTAGTAATGAACTAGTCCGTAACTTGAA
AGTATTTCGATTTCTTGGCTTTATATATCTTGTGGAAAGGACGATTTCCTTCACAGGCGCTTCTTATAAC
GCGTTAAGTCGACAATCAACCTCTGGATTACAAAATTTGTGAAAGATTGACTGGTATTCTTAACTATGTT
GCTCCTTTTACGCTATGTGGATACGCTGCTTTAATGCCTTTGTATCATGCTATTGCTTCCCGTATGGCTT
TCATTTTCTCCTCCTTGTATAAATCCTGGTTGCTGTCTCTTTATGAGGAGTTGTGGCCCGTTGTCAGGCA
ACGTGGCGTGGTGTGCACTGTGTTTGCTGACGCAACCCCCACTGGTTGGGGCATTGCCACCACCTGTCAG
CTCCTTTCCGGGACTTTCGCTTTCCCCCTCCCTATTGCCACGGCGGAACTCATCGCCGCCTGCCTTGCCC
GCTGCTGGACAGGGGCTCGGCTGTTGGGCACTGACAATTCCGTGGTGTTGTCGGGGAAATCATCGTCCTT
TCCTTGGCTGCTCGCCTGTGTTGCCACCTGGATTCTGCGCGGGACGTCCTTCTGCTACGTCCCTTCGGCC
CTCAATCCAGCGGACCTTCCTTCCCGCGGCCTGCTGCCGGCTCTGCGGCCTCTTCCGCGTCTTCGCCTTC
GCCCTCAGACGAGTCGGATCTCCCTTTGGGCCGCCTCCCCGCGTCGACTTTAAGACCAATGACTTACAAG
GCAGCTGTAGATCTTAGCCACTTTTTAAAAGAAAAGGGGGGACTGGAAGGGCTAATTCACTCCCAACGAA
GACAAGATCTGCTTTTTGCTTGTACTGGGTCTCTCTGGTTAGACCAGATCTGAGCCTGGGAGCTCTCTGG
CTAACTAGGGAACCCACTGCTTAAGCCTCAATAAAGCTTGCCTTGAGTGCTTCAAGTAGTGTGTGCCCGT
CTGTTGTGTGACTCTGGTAACTAGAGATCCCTCAGACCCTTTTAGTCAGTGTGGAAAATCTCTAGCAGTA
CGTATAGTAGTTCATGTCATCTTATTATTCAGTATTTATAACTTGCAAAGAAATGAATATCAGAGAGTGA
GAGGAACTTGTTTATTGCAGCTTATAATGGTTACAAATAAAGCAATAGCATCACAAATTTCACAAATAAA
GCATTTTTTTCACTGCATTCTAGTTGTGGTTTGTCCAAACTCATCAATGTATCTTATCATGTCTGGCTCT
AGCTATCCCGCCCCTAACTCCGCCCATCCCGCCCCTAACTCCGCCCAGTTCCGCCCATTCTCCGCCCCAT
GGCTGACTAATTTTTTTTATTTATGCAGAGGCCGAGGCCGCCTCGGCCTCTGAGCTATTCCAGAAGTAGT
GAGGAGGCTTTTTTGGAGGCCTAGGGACGTACCCAATTCGCCCTATAGTGAGTCGTATTACGCGCGCTCA
CTGGCCGTCGTTTTACAACGTCGTGACTGGGAAAACCCTGGCGTTACCCAACTTAATCGCCTTGCAGCAC
ATCCCCCTTTCGCCAGCTGGCGTAATAGCGAAGAGGCCCGCACCGATCGCCCTTCCCAACAGTTGCGCAG
CCTGAATGGCGAATGGG
[124 nt withheld, positions 9188-9311]
C
[91 nt withheld, positions 9313-9403]
A
[49 nt withheld, positions 9405-9453]
CCTTTGACGTTGGAGTCCACGTTCTTT
[37 nt withheld, positions 9481-9517]
ACCCTATCTCGGTCTATTCTTTTGATTTATAAGGGATTTTGCCGATTTCGGCCTATTGGTTAAAAAATGA
GCTGATTTAACAAAAATTTAACGCGAATTTTAACAAAATATTAACGCTTACAATTTAGGTGGCACTTTTC
GGGGAAATGTGCGCGGAACCCCTATTTGTTTATTTTTCTAAATACATTCAAATATGTATCCGCTCATGAG
ACAATAACCCTGATAAATGCTTCAATAATATTGAAAAAGGAAGAGTATGAGTATTCAACATTTCCGTGTC
GCCCTTATTCCCTTTTTTGCGGCATTTTGCCTTCCTGTTTTTGCTCACCCAGAAACGCTGGTGAAAGTAA
AAGATGCTGAAGATCAGTTGGGTGCACGAGTGGGTTACATCGAACTGGATCTCAACAGCGGTAAGATCCT
TGAGAGTTTTCGCCCCGAAGAACGTTTTCCAATGATGAGCACTTTTAAAGTTCTGCTATGTGGCGCGGTA
TTATCCCGTATTGACGCCGGGCAAGAGCAACTCGGTCGCCGCATACACTATTCTCAGAATGACTTGGTTG
AGTACTCACCAGTCACAGAAAAGCATCTTACGGATGGCATGACAGTAAGAGAATTATGCAGTGCTGCCAT
AACCATGAGTGATAACACTGCGGCCAACTTACTTCTGACAACGATCGGAGGACCGAAGGAGCTAACCGCT
TTTTTGCACAACATGGGGGATCATGTAACTCGCCTTGATCGTTGGGAACCGGAGCTGAATGAAGCCATAC
CAAACGACGAGCGTGACACCACGATGCCTGTAGCAATGGCAACAACGTTGCGCAAACTATTAACTGGCGA
ACTACTTACTCTAGCTTCCCGGCAACAATTAATAGACTGGATGGAGGCGGATAAAGTTGCAGGACCACTT
CTGCGCTCGGCCCTTCCGGCTGGCTGGTTTATTGCTGATAAATCTGGAGCCGGTGAGCGTGGGTCTCGCG
GTATCATTGCAGCACTGGGGCCAGATGGTAAGCCCTCCCGTATCGTAGTTATCTACACGACGGGGAGTCA
GGCAACTATGGATGAACGAAATAGACAGATCGCTGAGATAGGTGCCTCACTGATTAAGCATTGGTAACTG
TCAGACCAAGTTTACTCATATATACTTTAGATTGATTTAAAACTTCATTTTTAATTTAAAAGGATCTAGG
TGAAGATCCTTTTTGATAATCTCATGACCAAAATCCCTTAACGTGAGTTTTCGTTCCACTGAGCGTCAGA
CCCCGTAGAAAAGATCAAAGGATCTTCTTGAGATCCTTTTTTTCTGCGCGTAATCTGCTGCTTGCAAACA
AAAAAACCACCGCTACCAGCGGTGGTTTGTTTGCCGGATCAAGAGCTACCAACTCTTTTTCCGAAGGTAA
CTGGCTTCAGCAGAGCGCAGATACCAAATACTGTTCTTCTAGTGTAGCCGTAGTTAGGCCACCACTTCAA
GAACTCTGTAGCACCGCCTACATACCTCGCTCTGCTAATCCTGTTACCAGTGGCTGCTGCCAGTGGCGAT
AAGTCGTGTCTTACCGGGTTGGACTCAAGACGATAGTTACCGGATAAGGCGCAGCGGTCGGGCTGAACGG
GGGGTTCGTGCACACAGCCCAGCTTGGAGCGAACGACCTACACCGAACTGAGATACCTACAGCGTGAGCT
ATGAGAAAGCGCCACGCTTCCCGAAGGGAGAAAGGCGGACAGGTATCCGGTAAGCGGCAGGGTCGGAACA
GGAGAGCGCACGAGGGAGCTTCCAGGGGGAAACGCCTGGTATCTTTATAGTCCTGTCGGGTTTCGCCACC
TCTGACTTGAGCGTCGATTTTTGTGATGCTCGTCAGGGGGGCGGAGCCTATGGAAAAACGCCAGCAACGC
GGCCTTTTTACGGTTCCTGGCCTTTTGCTGGCCTTTTGCTCACATGTTCTTTCCTGCGTTATCCCCTGAT
TCTGTGGATAACCGTATTACCGCCTTTGAGTGAGCTGATACCGCTCGCCGCAGCCGAACGACCGAGCGCA
GCGAGTCAGTGAGCGAGGAAGCGGAAGAGCGCCCAATACGCAAACCGCCTCTCCCCGCGCGTTGGCCGAT
TCATTAATGCAGCTGGCACGACAGGTTTCCCGACTGGAAAGCGGGCAGTGAGCGCAACGCAATTAATGTG
AGTTAGCTCACTCATTAGGCACCCCAGGCTTTACACTTTATGCTTCCGGCTCGTATGTTGTGTGGAATTG
TGAGCGGATAACAATTTCACACAGGAAACAGCTATGACCATGATTACGCCAAGCGCGCAATTAACCCTCA
CTAAAGGGAACAAAAGCTGGAGCTGCAAGC
Features (pLannotate 1.2.2; 31 found; start..end, strand, type, name):
      5..231     +  promoter       RSV promoter: Rous sarcoma virus enhancer/promoter
    232..412     +  LTR            5' LTR (truncated): truncated 5' long terminal repeat (LTR) from HIV-1
    459..584     +  misc_feature   HIV-1 Ψ: packaging signal of human immunodeficiency virus type 1
    568..931     +  CDS            HIV-1 gag (fragment): gag protein from human immunodeficiency virus 1; gag
   1077..1310    +  misc_feature   RRE: The Rev response element (RRE) of HIV-1 allows for Rev-dependent mRNA export from the nucleus to the cytoplasm.
   1687..1713    +  CDS            Rev (fragment): human immunodeficiency virus 1 (HIV-1) Rev protein; rev; enhances nuclear export of unspliced and incompletely spliced viral mRNAs
   1720..1743    +  promoter       SV40 promoter (fragment): SV40 early promoter
   1744..1815    +  promoter       SV40 promoter (fragment): SV40 enhancer and early promoter
   1839..1974    +  rep_origin     SV40 ori: SV40 origin of replication
   2020..2616    +  CDS            PuroR (fragment): puromycin N-acetyltransferase; pac from Streptomyces; confers resistance to puromycin
   2665..2782    +  misc_feature   cPPT/CTS: central polypurine tract and central termination sequence of HIV-1
   2847..2913    +  CDS            small t antigen (fragment): SV40 (simian virus 40) small t antigen
   2920..4098    +  promoter       EF-1α promoter: strong constitutive promoter for human elongation factor EF-1α
   4115..7603    +  CDS            AFF4: AFF4_HUMAN - Also known as AF5Q31, MCEF. Experimental evidence at protein level: Swiss-Prot protein existence level 1. Key component of the super elongation complex (SEC), a complex required to increase the catalytic rate of RNA polymerase II transcription by suppressing transient pausing by the polymerase at multiple sites along the DNA. In the SEC complex, AFF4 acts as a central scaffold that recruits other factors through direct interactions with ELL proteins (ELL, ELL2 or ELL3) and the P-TEFb complex. In case of infection by HIV-1 virus, the SEC complex is recruited by the viral Tat protei
   7619..7672    +  promoter       U6 promoter (fragment): RNA polymerase III promoter for human U6 snRNA
   7714..8302    +  misc_feature   WPRE: woodchuck hepatitis virus posttranscriptional regulatory element
   8353..8372    +  misc_feature   cPPT/CTS (fragment): central polypurine tract and central termination sequence of HIV-1
   8374..8607    +  LTR            3' LTR (ΔU3): self-inactivating 3' long terminal repeat (LTR) from HIV-1
   8685..8806    +  polyA_signal   SV40 poly(A) signal: SV40 polyadenylation signal
   8846..8981    +  rep_origin     SV40 ori: SV40 origin of replication
   9002..9020    -  promoter       T7 promoter: promoter for bacteriophage T7 RNA polymerase
   9028..9183    +  CDS            lacZα (fragment): LacZα fragment of β-galactosidase; lacZ fragment
   9188..9616    +  rep_origin     f1 ori (sequence partly withheld): f1 bacteriophage origin of replication; arrow indicates direction of (+) strand synthesis
   9669..9773    +  promoter       AmpR promoter: bla
   9774..10634   +  CDS            AmpR: β-lactamase; bla; confers resistance to ampicillin, carbenicillin, and related antibiotics
  10805..11393   +  rep_origin     ori: high-copy-number ColE1/pMB1/pBR322/pUC origin of replication
  11576..11668   +  CDS            lacI (fragment): lac repressor; lacI; The lac repressor binds to the lac operator to inhibit transcription in E. coli. This inhibition can be relieved by adding lactose or isopropyl-β-D-thiogalactopyranoside (IPTG).
  11681..11702   +  protein_bind   CAP binding site: CAP binding activates transcription in the presence of cAMP. E. coli catabolite activator protein
  11717..11747   +  promoter       lac promoter: promoter for the E. coli lac operon
  11751..11773   +  protein_bind   lac operator (fragment): The lac repressor binds to the lac operator to inhibit transcription in E. coli. This inhibition can be relieved by adding lactose or isopropyl-β-D-thiogalactopyranoside (IPTG). lac repressor encoded by lacI
  11816..11834   +  promoter       T3 promoter: promoter for bacteriophage T3 RNA polymerase
