[The description below was written by a language model from this plasmid's Addgene catalogue record and pLannotate feature annotations shown in this document.]
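Description:
TFORF1229 is a lentiviral mammalian expression plasmid built on the pLX_TRC317 backbone and carrying the human AFF4 open reading frame. It belongs to a barcoded transcription factor ORF collection. In bacteria it is maintained through a high-copy ColE1/pUC-type origin and selected with ampicillin via the β-lactamase gene. An f1 origin and remnants of a lac/lacZα cloning region flanked by T7 and T3 promoters are also present in the backbone. The depositor warns that the plasmid can recombine, as is common for LTR-containing vectors.

The viral portion has a third-generation, self-inactivating layout. An RSV promoter drives a truncated HIV-1 5' LTR, followed by the Ψ packaging signal with a gag fragment, the Rev response element for Rev-dependent nuclear export of the genomic RNA, a cPPT/CTS element, and a ΔU3 3' LTR with a downstream SV40 polyadenylation signal. Two expression units sit between the LTRs. An SV40 early promoter/origin segment precedes the puromycin N-acetyltransferase gene, allowing selection of transduced cells. A full-length EF-1α promoter drives constitutive expression of the AFF4 coding sequence, which encodes the scaffold protein of the super elongation complex that stimulates RNA polymerase II elongation. A WPRE downstream of the ORF enhances transcript stability and expression.

The catalogue entry states that each ORF is paired with a unique 24-bp barcode, but the feature table does not annotate it. A short U6 promoter fragment lies between the ORF and the WPRE, and the record does not explain its role. The construct is intended for overexpressing AFF4 in mammalian cells, individually or in pooled screens where barcode readout identifies the delivered factor, as in directed differentiation studies.
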