Addgene plasmid #143941: TFORF1229
Purpose: Lentiviral vector for overexpressing transcription factor ORFs with unique 24-bp barcodes. Barcodes facilitate identification of transcription factors in pooled screens.
Depositing lab: Feng Zhang. Depositing organization: Broad Institute. Publication: A transcription factor atlas of directed differentiation. Joung J, Ma S, Tay T, Geiger-Schuller KR, Kirchgatterer PC, Verdine VK, Guo B, Arias-Garcia MA, Allen WE, Singh A, Kuksenko O, Abudayyeh OO, Gootenberg JS, Fu Z, Macrae RK, Buenrostro JD, Regev A, Zhang F. Cell. 2023 Jan 5;186(1):209-229.e26. doi: 10.1016/j.cell.2022.11.026. PubMed 36608654.
Backbone
  Vector backbone: pLX_TRC317
  Backbone manufacturer: Broad Institute Genetic Perturbation Platform
  Backbone size w/o insert (bp): 8264
  Vector type: Mammalian Expression, Lentiviral
  Selectable markers: Puromycin
Growth in bacteria
  Bacterial resistance: Ampicillin, 100 μg/mL
  Growth temperature: 37°C
  Growth strain: NEB Stable
  Copy number: High Copy
Gene/Insert
  Gene/Insert name: AFF4
  Species: H. sapiens (human)
  Insert size (bp): 3593
  Entrez Gene: AFF4 (a.k.a. AF5Q31, CHOPS, MCEF)
  Promoter: EF1a
  Cloning method: Unknown
  Sequencing primers: 5′ GGGTGGAGACTGAAGTTAGGCCAG; 3′ CACATAGCGTAAAAGGAGCAACATAG
Terms and licenses: Academic/Nonprofit Terms; Industry Terms: Not Available to Industry
Depositor comments: NM_014423,XM_005271963,ENST00000265343 . The transcription factor ORF portion of this plasmid was synthesized by Genewiz. Please test multiple small colonies in case of plasmid recombination. To make this collection available in a timely manner, a portion of this collection was not fully sequenced by Addgene. If an Addgene verified full plasmid sequence is not available, please contact us prior to placing an order to request the full sequence.
How to cite: TFORF1229 was a gift from Feng Zhang (Addgene plasmid # 143941 ; http://n2t.net/addgene:143941 ; RRID:Addgene_143941)
