>Addgene plasmid #143941 | TFORF1229 | depositor partial sequence | sequence record 283950 | Insert
ACCGCCACCATGAACCGTGAAGACCGGAATGTGCTGCGTATGAAAGAACGGGAAAGGCGGAATCAGGAAA
TTCAGCAGGGCGAAGACGCCTTCCCACCTAGCTCTCCTCTCTTTGCAGAGCCATACAAAGTTACTAGCAA
AGAAGATAAGTTATCAAGTCGTATTCAGAGTATGCTTGGAAACTACGATGAAATGAAGGATTTCATAGGA
GACAGATCTATACCAAAGCTTGTTGCAATTCCCAAGCCTACAGTACCACCATCAGCAGATGAAAAATCTA
ACCCAAATTTCTTTGAACAGAGACATGGAGGCTCTCATCAGAGTAGCAAATGGACTCCAGTAGGACCCGC
ACCCAGCACTTCTCAGTCTCAGAAACGGTCCTCAGGCTTACAGAGTGGACATAGTAGCCAGCGGACCAGC
GCAGGTAGCAGTAGTGGCACTAACAGTAGTGGTCAGAGGCACGACCGTGAGTCATATAACAATAGTGGGA
GCAGTAGCCGGAAAAAAGGCCAGCATGGATCAGAACACTCCAAATCACGTTCTTCCAGCCCTGGAAAACC
CCAGGCTGTTTCTTCATTAAACTCTAGTCATTCCAGGTCTCATGGGAATGATCACCATAGCAAGGAACAT
CAACGCTCCAAATCACCTCGGGACCCTGATGCAAACTGGGATTCTCCTTCCCGTGTACCTTTTTCAAGTG
GGCAGCACTCAACTCAATCTTTCCCACCCTCATTGATGTCAAAGTCCAATTCAATGTTACAGAAACCCAC
TGCCTATGTGCGGCCCATGGACGGACAGGAGTCCATGGAACCAAAGCTGTCCTCTGAGCACTACAGCAGC
CAATCCCATGGCAACAGCATGACTGAGCTGAAGCCCAGCAGCAAAGCACATCTCACCAAGCTGAAAATAC
CTTCCCAACCACTGGATGCATCAGCTTCTGGTGATGTGAGCTGTGTGGATGAAATCCTAAAAGAGATGAC
GCATTCATGGCCTCCCCCTCTAACGGCTATTCATACACCATGCAAAACAGAACCTTCCAAATTTCCTTTT
CCAACTAAGGAGTCTCAGCAGTCCAATTTTGGCACTGGAGAACAAAAAAGATATAATCCTTCTAAAACTT
CAAATGGGCACCAGTCTAAATCTATGTTAAAAGATGACTTAAAACTAAGCAGCAGTGAAGACAGTGATGG
GGAACAGGATTGTGATAAGACAATGCCGAGGAGTACACCAGGAAGTAACTCTGAACCTTCACACCATAAT
AGTGAAGGAGCAGATAACTCCAGGGATGATTCTAGTAGCCACAGTGGATCTGAAAGCAGCTCTGGATCTG
ACTCAGAGAGTGAAAGTAGTTCCAGTGACAGTGAGGCAAATGAGCCATCCCAGAGTGCATCTCCCGAGCC
TGAACCCCCGCCAACAAACAAATGGCAACTTGATAATTGGCTGAATAAAGTGAACCCACATAAAGTGTCA
CCCGCCTCTTCAGTGGACAGTAACATCCCATCATCTCAAGGCTACAAAAAGGAAGGCCGAGAGCAGGGCA
CTGGGAATAGCTACACTGATACAAGTGGACCTAAAGAAACGAGTTCCGCTACTCCGGGACGAGACTCCAA
AACCATCCAAAAGGGATCAGAAAGTGGGCGTGGGAGGCAGAAATCTCCTGCACAGAGTGACAGCACAACA
CAGAGAAGAACTGTAGGCAAAAAACAACCCAAAAAGGCTGAGAAGGCAGCTGCTGAAGAGCCTCGTGGAG
GCCTGAAGATAGAAAGTGAAACCCCTGTAGACTTGGCTAGCAGCATGCCCTCCAGCAGACACAAAGCAGC
CACCAAAGGCTCAAGGAAACCCAATATAAAGAAGGAGTCTAAGTCTTCCCCTCGACCTACAGCAGAGAAA
AAGAAATATAAGTCAACAAGTAAATCTTCCCAGAAATCAAGGGAAATCATAGAAACAGATACCTCATCCT
CAGATTCAGATGAAAGTGAGAGCCTTCCTCCTTCCTCACAAACTCCTAAGTACCCCGAGAGCAATAGGAC
TCCTGTTAAACCCTCCTCAGTGGAGGAAGAAGATAGCTTTTTTCGGCAACGAATGTTCTCTCCTATGGAA
GAGAAGGAACTTCTTTCACCCCTCAGTGAGCCTGATGACAGGTACCCACTTATTGTGAAGATTGACCTGA
ATCTTTTGACTAGAATACCAGGAAAGCCTTACAAAGAAACAGAGCCGCCCAAGGGGGAAAAGAAAAATGT
GCCAGAAAAGCACACGAGAGAGGCTCAGAAACAAGCCTCAGAAAAAGTTTCCAACAAAGGCAAGAGGAAG
CATAAGAATGAAGATGATAACCGAGCCAGTGAGAGCAAGAAACCCAAAACGGAGGACAAGAATTCAGCAG
GCCATAAGCCATCCAGCAACAGAGAGTCATCTAAGCAGAGTGCTGCAAAAGAAAAGGATTTGTTGCCTTC
TCCCGCTGGGCCTGTTCCTTCAAAAGATCCAAAAACAGAGCATGGCTCTCGGAAGAGGACTATTAGTCAG
TCTTCTTCCTTAAAGTCAAGCAGTAACAGCAACAAGGAGACGAGTGGCAGCAGCAAAAACAGTTCCTCCA
CATCAAAGCAGAAGAAGACCGAAGGGAAGACTTCCAGTAGCTCCAAGGAGGTTAAGGAAAAGGCTCCAAG
TAGCTCCTCTAACTGTCCTCCATCTGCACCAACTCTTGATTCTTCTAAGCCTCGGAGAACAAAGCTTGTC
TTTGATGACAGAAATTATTCAGCAGACCATTATTTACAAGAAGCAAAAAAGCTAAAGCACAATGCAGATG
CATTGTCTGATAGGTTTGAGAAAGCTGTATACTATCTTGATGCTGTGGTATCTTTCATTGAATGTGGGAA
TGCATTAGAGAAGAATGCTCAGGAATCCAAATCCCCATTCCCTATGTATTCAGAGACGGTGGATCTCATC
AAATACACTATGAAGCTAAAGAATTACTTGGCACCAGATGCTACAGCTGCAGATAAACGACTCACAGTAC
TTTGCCTGCGATGCGAGTCTTTGCTGTACCTGAGGCTGTTCAAACTGAAGAAGGAAAATGCTCTGAAGTA
CTCAAAGACACTGACAGAGCACCTGAAGAATTCTTATAATAATTCTCAAGCACCATCGCCTGGCTTGGGA
AGCAAAGCTGTGGGGATGCCTTCCCCTGTTTCTCCAAAGCTGTCACCAGGCAATTCAGGAAATTATTCAT
CTGGGGCCAGTAGTGCTTCTGCAAGTGGTTCTTCAGTGACCATTCCACAGAAGATCCACCAGATGGCAGC
CAGCTATGTTCAGGTCACATCCAACTTCCTCTATGCCACCGAAATTTGGGACCAAGCTGAACAGCTTTCC
AAAGAGCAAAAAGAATTCTTTGCTGAACTGGATAAAGTAATGGGCCCTCTCATCTTTAATGCAAGCATCA
TGACAGATCTAGTTCGTTATACCCGGCAGGGACTGCACTGGCTTCGCCAGGATGCCAAGTTGATATCTTA
GTAATGAACTAGTCCGTAACTTGAAAGTATTTCGATTTCTTGGCTTTATATATCTTGTGGAAAGGACGAT
TTCCTTCACAGGCGCTTCTTATA
