>Addgene plasmid #143941 | TFORF1229 | depositor partial sequence | sequence record 283951 | Barcode
TTTCCTTCACAGGCGCTTCTTATA
